>Addgene plasmid #163200 | D4XIR1 | depositor full sequence | sequence record 316273 | Full Sequence
CACCACCACCACCACCACTGAGATCCGGCTGCTAACAAAGCCCGAAAGGAAGCTGAGTTGGCTGCTGCCA
CCGCTGAGCAATAACTAGCATAACCCCTTGGGGCCTCTAAACGGGTCTTGAGGGGTTTTTTGCTGAAAGG
AGGAACTATATCCGGATTGGCGAATGGG
[124 nt withheld, positions 169-292]
C
[91 nt withheld, positions 294-384]
A
[49 nt withheld, positions 386-434]
CCTTTGACGTTGGAGTCCACGTTCTTT
[37 nt withheld, positions 462-498]
ACCCTATCTCGGTCTATTCTTTTGATTTATAAGGGATTTTGCCGATTTCGGCCTATTGGTTAAAAAATGA
GCTGATTTAACAAAAATTTAACGCGAATTTTAACAAAATATTAACGTTTACAATTTCAGGTGGCACTTTT
CGGGGAAATGTGCGCGGAACCCCTATTTGTTTATTTTTCTAAATACATTCAAATATGTATCCGCTCATGA
GACAATAACCCTGATAAATGCTTCAATAATATTGAAAAAGGAAGAGTATGAGTATTCAACATTTCCGTGT
CGCCCTTATTCCCTTTTTTGCGGCATTTTGCCTTCCTGTTTTTGCTCACCCAGAAACGCTGGTGAAAGTA
AAAGATGCTGAAGATCAGTTGGGTGCACGAGTGGGTTACATCGAACTGGATCTCAACAGCGGTAAGATCC
TTGAGAGTTTTCGCCCCGAAGAACGTTTTCCAATGATGAGCACTTTTAAAGTTCTGCTATGTGGCGCGGT
ATTATCCCGTATTGACGCCGGGCAAGAGCAACTCGGTCGCCGCATACACTATTCTCAGAATGACTTGGTT
GAGTACTCACCAGTCACAGAAAAGCATCTTACGGATGGCATGACAGTAAGAGAATTATGCAGTGCTGCCA
TAACCATGAGTGATAACACTGCGGCCAACTTACTTCTGACAACGATCGGAGGACCGAAGGAGCTAACCGC
TTTTTTGCACAACATGGGGGATCATGTAACTCGCCTTGATCGTTGGGAACCGGAGCTGAATGAAGCCATA
CCAAACGACGAGCGTGACACCACGATGCCTGCAGCAATGGCAACAACGTTGCGCAAACTATTAACTGGCG
AACTACTTACTCTAGCTTCCCGGCAACAATTAATAGACTGGATGGAGGCGGATAAAGTTGCAGGACCACT
TCTGCGCTCGGCCCTTCCGGCTGGCTGGTTTATTGCTGATAAATCTGGAGCCGGTGAGCGTGGGTCTCGC
GGTATCATTGCAGCACTGGGGCCAGATGGTAAGCCCTCCCGTATCGTAGTTATCTACACGACGGGGAGTC
AGGCAACTATGGATGAACGAAATAGACAGATCGCTGAGATAGGTGCCTCACTGATTAAGCATTGGTAACT
GTCAGACCAAGTTTACTCATATATACTTTAGATTGATTTAAAACTTCATTTTTAATTTAAAAGGATCTAG
GTGAAGATCCTTTTTGATAATCTCATGACCAAAATCCCTTAACGTGAGTTTTCGTTCCACTGAGCGTCAG
ACCCCGTAGAAAAGATCAAAGGATCTTCTTGAGATCCTTTTTTTCTGCGCGTAATCTGCTGCTTGCAAAC
AAAAAAACCACCGCTACCAGCGGTGGTTTGTTTGCCGGATCAAGAGCTACCAACTCTTTTTCCGAAGGTA
ACTGGCTTCAGCAGAGCGCAGATACCAAATACTGTCCTTCTAGTGTAGCCGTAGTTAGGCCACCACTTCA
AGAACTCTGTAGCACCGCCTACATACCTCGCTCTGCTAATCCTGTTACCAGTGGCTGCTGCCAGTGGCGA
TAAGTCGTGTCTTACCGGGTTGGACTCAAGACGATAGTTACCGGATAAGGCGCAGCGGTCGGGCTGAACG
GGGGGTTCGTGCACACAGCCCAGCTTGGAGCGAACGACCTACACCGAACTGAGATACCTACAGCGTGAGC
TATGAGAAAGCGCCACGCTTCCCGAAGGGAGAAAGGCGGACAGGTATCCGGTAAGCGGCAGGGTCGGAAC
AGGAGAGCGCACGAGGGAGCTTCCAGGGGGAAACGCCTGGTATCTTTATAGTCCTGTCGGGTTTCGCCAC
CTCTGACTTGAGCGTCGATTTTTGTGATGCTCGTCAGGGGGGCGGAGCCTATGGAAAAACGCCAGCAACG
CGGCCTTTTTACGGTTCCTGGCCTTTTGCTGGCCTTTTGCTCACATGTTCTTTCCTGCGTTATCCCCTGA
TTCTGTGGATAACCGTATTACCGCCTTTGAGTGAGCTGATACCGCTCGCCGCAGCCGAACGACCGAGCGC
AGCGAGTCAGTGAGCGAGGAAGCGGAAGAGCGCCTGATGCGGTATTTTCTCCTTACGCATCTGTGCGGTA
TTTCACACCGCATATATGGTGCACTCTCAGTACAATCTGCTCTGATGCCGCATAGTTAAGCCAGTATACA
CTCCGCTATCGCTACGTGACTGGGTCATGGCTGCGCCCCGACACCCGCCAACACCCGCTGACGCGCCCTG
ACGGGCTTGTCTGCTCCCGGCATCCGCTTACAGACAAGCTGTGACCGTCTCCGGGAGCTGCATGTGTCAG
AGGTTTTCACCGTCATCACCGAAACGCGCGAGGCAGCTGCGGTAAAGCTCATCAGCGTGGTCGTGAAGCG
ATTCACAGATGTCTGCCTGTTCATCCGCGTCCAGCTCGTTGAGTTTCTCCAGAAGCGTTAATGTCTGGCT
TCTGATAAAGCGGGCCATGTTAAGGGCGGTTTTTTCCTGTTTGGTCACTGATGCCTCCGTGTAAGGGGGA
TTTCTGTTCATGGGGGTAATGATACCGATGAAACGAGAGAGGATGCTCACGATACGGGTTACTGATGATG
AACATGCCCGGTTACTGGAACGTTGTGAGGGTAAACAACTGGCGGTATGGATGCGGCGGGACCAGAGAAA
AATCACTCAGGGTCAATGCCAGCGCTTCGTTAATACAGATGTAGGTGTTCCACAGGGTAGCCAGCAGCAT
CCTGCGATGCAGATCCGGAACATAATGGTGCAGGGCGCTGACTTCCGCGTTTCCAGACTTTACGAAACAC
GGAAACCGAAGACCATTCATGTTGTTGCTCAGGTCGCAGACGTTTTGCAGCAGCAGTCGCTTCACGTTCG
CTCGCGTATCGGTGATTCATTCTGCTAACCAGTAAGGCAACCCCGCCAGCCTAGCCGGGTCCTCAACGAC
AGGAGCACGATCATGCGCACCCGTGGGGCCGCCATGCCGGCGATAATGGCCTGCTTCTCGCCGAAACGTT
TGGTGGCGGGACCAGTGACGAAGGCTTGAGCGAGGGCGTGCAAGATTCCGAATACCGCAAGCGACAGGCC
GATCATCGTCGCGCTCCAGCGAAAGCGGTCCTCGCCGAAAATGACCCAGAGCGCTGCCGGCACCTGTCCT
ACGAGTTGCATGATAAAGAAGACAGTCATAAGTGCGGCGACGATAGTCATGCCCCGCGCCCACCGGAAGG
AGCTGACTGGGTTGAAGGCTCTCAAGGGCATCGGTCGAGATCCCGGTGCCTAATGAGTGAGCTAACTTAC
ATTAATTGCGTTGCGCTCACTGCCCGCTTTCCAGTCGGGAAACCTGTCGTGCCAGCTGCATTAATGAATC
GGCCAACGCGCGGGGAGAGGCGGTTTGCGTATTGGGCGCCAGGGTGGTTTTTCTTTTCACCAGTGAGACG
GGCAACAGCTGATTGCCCTTCACCGCCTGGCCCTGAGAGAGTTGCAGCAAGCGGTCCACGCTGGTTTGCC
CCAGCAGGCGAAAATCCTGTTTGATGGTGGTTAACGGCGGGATATAACATGAGCTGTCTTCGGTATCGTC
GTATCCCACTACCGAGATATCCGCACCAACGCGCAGCCCGGACTCGGTAATGGCGCGCATTGCGCCCAGC
GCCATCTGATCGTTGGCAACCAGCATCGCAGTGGGAACGATGCCCTCATTCAGCATTTGCATGGTTTGTT
GAAAACCGGACATGGCACTCCAGTCGCCTTCCCGTTCCGCTATCGGCTGAATTTGATTGCGAGTGAGATA
TTTATGCCAGCCAGCCAGACGCAGACGCGCCGAGACAGAACTTAATGGGCCCGCTAACAGCGCGATTTGC
TGGTGACCCAATGCGACCAGATGCTCCACGCCCAGTCGCGTACCGTCTTCATGGGAGAAAATAATACTGT
TGATGGGTGTCTGGTCAGAGACATCAAGAAATAACGCCGGAACATTAGTGCAGGCAGCTTCCACAGCAAT
GGCATCCTGGTCATCCAGCGGATAGTTAATGATCAGCCCACTGACGCGTTGCGCGAGAAGATTGTGCACC
GCCGCTTTACAGGCTTCGACGCCGCTTCGTTCTACCATCGACACCACCACGCTGGCACCCAGTTGATCGG
CGCGAGATTTAATCGCCGCGACAATTTGCGACGGCGCGTGCAGGGCCAGACTGGAGGTGGCAACGCCAAT
CAGCAACGACTGTTTGCCCGCCAGTTGTTGTGCCACGCGGTTGGGAATGTAATTCAGCTCCGCCATCGCC
GCTTCCACTTTTTCCCGCGTTTTCGCAGAAACGTGGCTGGCCTGGTTCACCACGCGGGAAACGGTCTGAT
AAGAGACACCGGCATACTCTGCGACATCGTATAACGTTACTGGTTTCACATTCACCACCCTGAATTGACT
CTCTTCCGGGCGCTATCATGCCATACCGCGAAAGGTTTTGCGCCATTCGATGGTGTCCGGGATCTCGACG
CTCTCCCTTATGCGACTCCTGCATTAGGAAGCAGCCCAGTAGTAGGTTGAGGCCGTTGAGCACCGCCGCC
GCAAGGAATGGTGCATGCAAGGAGATGGCGCCCAACAGTCCCCCGGCCACGGGGCCTGCCACCATACCCA
CGCCGAAACAAGCGCTCATGAGCCCGAAGTGGCGAGCCCGATCTTCCCCATCGGTGATGTCGGCGATATA
GGCGCCAGCAACCGCACCTGTGGCGCCGGTGATGCCGGCCACGATGCGTCCGGCGTAGAGGATCGAGATC
TCGATCCCGCGAAATTAATACGACTCACTATAGGGGAATTGTGAGCGGATAACAATTCCCCTCTAGAAAT
AATTTTGTTTAACTTTAAGAAGGAGATATACATATGCCAAATCAAACCGACCCGTTTGCTTCCGCCCTTG
CCGCAATCGTTGGACCAGCCCACGTTCTGACTACTGCCGCTGACATGGCCAGATACACCGCCGACTGGAG
ACGAAACTTTCCAGGAGCCGCTAGAGCCGTTGTCAGACCTGCTTCAACTCAAGAAGTTTCACGAGTCGTA
GCATTATGCGCTGCCGAAGGAGTCGCCGTTGTTCCTCAGGGTGGGAACACTGGTCTAGTAGGTGGCTCTA
CCCCTGACGCTTCAGGTAGAGAGCTAGTCTTGTCTCTGGATAGAATGACAGCTGTTCGAAGGATCGACGC
ATTGGACAACTCCATGGCCTTGGAAGCCGGGTGTACTGTTTTAGCTGCTCAAGAGGCCGCCGCAGGAGTT
GGCAGGCTGTTTGCTCTATCTTTAGCAAGCGAAGGTTCTGCCACGGTGGGTGGAGTCATTTCTACCAATG
CTGGTGGAGAGCAGGTGCTCCGATACGGTAACACTCGAGATCTGACACTCGGCCTCGAGGTCGTCTTGGC
AGATGGTTCAGTTCTGGAACAGCTCGGTACTCTCCGTAAGGACAATACAGGGTATGATCTAAAACAATGG
TTTATTGGTGCCGAGGGTACCCTCGGCGTAGTCACAGCAGCTTCCTTTAAACTATACGCTCCGCCTAGAA
AGGTATTAACAGCTTGGGTGGCTGTTCCTACACCACAGGCCGCTGTAGACCTCTTGGCTAGACTTACTGA
TGCCGTTGGTGAAAGAGTTACGGCATTCGAATTGATCGGGAGAGAAACTCTAGCCCAAGTTCTGTCTCAC
CCCTTGGATGGAATGCGAGATCCACTTGCCTTGCCGTCTCCATGGATGGTCTTGTTCGACGTCTCCGAAA
CCTCAGCTTTGATGGATCCCGAACCAGCTGTTCACGGTGTATTGGAAGCTGCAATGGAAGATGGTGGCGT
TTCTGACGCTGTCATTGCAGCTTCTCACAGACAAGCTCATGAATTATGGGCATTGCGTGAACACGTGCCT
GAAGCCCAACGTCTTCATGGACCATCTATAAAGCACGATATTTCCGTAGCCGTTAGTAGAATCCCCGAGT
TTATAGAACAAGCTGGCACTCGTCTTCAGGCTCTAATGCCAGGTATAAGGATAGTTTGCTTTGGACACGT
TGGTGACGGAAATTTACACTATAACCAGTCAAAACCACCAGCTATGGACGATGCAGAGTTCTTGGCTAGA
CAGGATGCTGTGCACGATGTAGTACACGAGGTAGCTGCTGCTCTTGGTGGATCAATTAGCGCTGAACATG
GAATTGGACGATTAAAGCAGCAAGCCTTCCTGCAATTCAAACCAGCTGTGTCAGTGGAAGTCATGCAAAG
GATTAAGCAAGCTCTTGATCCTCGATGTACTTTTAATCCTGGGAGACTGCTGCCCAGACCTGCCCCTAAA
CTGTCAGCTGCAGCTTTGGAACACCACCATCAC
Features (pLannotate 1.2.2; 18 found; start..end, strand, type, name):
     28..77      +  CDS            SET1 (fragment): solubility-enhancement tag derived from T7 phage gene 10B
     85..132     +  terminator     T7 terminator: transcription terminator for bacteriophage T7 RNA polymerase
    169..624     +  rep_origin     f1 ori (sequence partly withheld): f1 bacteriophage origin of replication; arrow indicates direction of (+) strand synthesis
    651..755     +  promoter       AmpR promoter: bla
    756..1616    +  CDS            AmpR: β-lactamase; bla; confers resistance to ampicillin, carbenicillin, and related antibiotics
   1787..2375    +  rep_origin     ori: high-copy-number ColE1/pMB1/pBR322/pUC origin of replication
   2561..2703    -  misc_feature   bom: basis of mobility region from pBR322
   2805..2996    -  CDS            rop: Rop protein, which maintains plasmids at low copy number; rop
   3013..3393    +  CDS            YPB1_ECOLX: Protein predicted: Swiss-Prot protein existence level 4. From Escherichia coli.
   3465..3756    -  CDS            TcR (fragment): tetracycline efflux protein; tet; confers resistance to tetracycline
   3771..3792    -  protein_bind   CAP binding site: CAP binding activates transcription in the presence of cAMP. E. coli catabolite activator protein
   3805..4887    -  CDS            lacI: lac repressor; lacI; The lac repressor binds to the lac operator to inhibit transcription in E. coli. This inhibition can be relieved by adding lactose or isopropyl-β-D-thiogalactopyranoside (IPTG).
   4888..4965    -  promoter       lacI promoter: lacI
   4973..5252    -  CDS            TcR (fragment): tetracycline efflux protein; tet; confers resistance to tetracycline
   5274..5292    +  promoter       T7 promoter: promoter for bacteriophage T7 RNA polymerase
   5293..5317    +  protein_bind   lac operator: The lac repressor binds to the lac operator to inhibit transcription in E. coli. This inhibition can be relieved by adding lactose or isopropyl-β-D-thiogalactopyranoside (IPTG). lac repressor encoded by lacI
   5332..5354    +  RBS            RBS: efficient ribosome binding site from bacteriophage T7 gene 10 (Olins and Rangwala, 1989)
   6820..15      +  CDS            9xHis (across the origin): 9xHis affinity tag
