[The description below was written by a language model from this plasmid's Addgene catalogue record and pLannotate feature annotations shown in this document.]
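Description:
D4XIR1 is a bacterial expression plasmid built on the pET21a(+) backbone for inducible production of the protein with UniProt identifier D4XIR1, annotated as a D-2-hydroxyglutarate dehydrogenase from Achromobacter piechaudii. It replicates in E. coli from a ColE1/pBR322-type origin and is selected with ampicillin through the bla (β-lactamase) gene. The backbone also carries the pBR322 bom and rop regions, an f1 phage origin that allows single-stranded DNA production, and short remnants of the tetracycline resistance gene that are non-functional fragments. The catalogue lists the plasmid as high copy, although rop normally moderates copy number.

Expression follows the standard pET arrangement. A T7 promoter is immediately followed by a lac operator and the strong T7 gene 10 ribosome binding site, and the plasmid-borne lacI gene supplies repressor. Transcription therefore depends on T7 RNA polymerase from a suitable host and is released by IPTG or lactose, and it ends at the T7 terminator. The automated feature table does not annotate the insert itself, but the unannotated stretch between the ribosome binding site and the His tag is where the coding sequence would lie. The catalogue records an N-terminal T7 tag and a C-terminal 10xHis tag. The annotation detects a 9xHis feature spanning the sequence origin, broadly consistent with the latter, and does not call a T7 tag. A short fragment resembling a T7 gene 10B-derived solubility tag is flagged just upstream of the terminator, but its significance is unclear.

The plasmid comes from a study that experimentally tested enzyme functional annotations in the EC 1.1.3.15 class. It is suited to recombinant expression and His-tag affinity purification of this enzyme for activity assays.
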