Addgene plasmid #163200: D4XIR1
Purpose: Inducible expression of UniProt identifier D4XIR1
Depositing lab: Martin Engqvist. Depositing organization: Chalmers University of Technology. Publication: Experimental and computational investigation of enzyme functional annotations uncovers misannotation in the EC 1.1.3.15 enzyme class. Rembeza E, Engqvist MKM. PLoS Comput Biol. 2021 Sep 23;17(9):e1009446. doi: 10.1371/journal.pcbi.1009446. eCollection 2021 Sep. PubMed 34555022.
Backbone
  Vector backbone: pET21a(+)
  Vector type: Bacterial Expression
Growth in bacteria
  Bacterial resistance: Ampicillin, 100 μg/mL
  Growth temperature: 37°C
  Growth strain: DH5alpha
  Copy number: High Copy
Gene/Insert
  Gene/Insert name: D4XIR1 (alt name: D-2-hydroxyglutarate dehydrogenase)
  Species: Achromobacter piechaudii
  Promoter: T7
  Tag / fusion protein: T7 (N terminal on backbone); 10xHis (C terminal on backbone)
  Cloning method: Unknown
  Sequencing primers: 5′ T7; 3′ T7-term
Terms and licenses: Academic/Nonprofit Terms; Industry Terms: Not Available to Industry
Depositor comments: Insert name is a UniProt identifier
How to cite: D4XIR1 was a gift from Martin Engqvist (Addgene plasmid # 163200 ; http://n2t.net/addgene:163200 ; RRID:Addgene_163200)
