>Addgene plasmid #163200 | D4XIR1 | depositor partial sequence | sequence record 316274 | insert gene sequence
ATGCCAAATCAAACCGACCCGTTTGCTTCCGCCCTTGCCGCAATCGTTGGACCAGCCCACGTTCTGACTA
CTGCCGCTGACATGGCCAGATACACCGCCGACTGGAGACGAAACTTTCCAGGAGCCGCTAGAGCCGTTGT
CAGACCTGCTTCAACTCAAGAAGTTTCACGAGTCGTAGCATTATGCGCTGCCGAAGGAGTCGCCGTTGTT
CCTCAGGGTGGGAACACTGGTCTAGTAGGTGGCTCTACCCCTGACGCTTCAGGTAGAGAGCTAGTCTTGT
CTCTGGATAGAATGACAGCTGTTCGAAGGATCGACGCATTGGACAACTCCATGGCCTTGGAAGCCGGGTG
TACTGTTTTAGCTGCTCAAGAGGCCGCCGCAGGAGTTGGCAGGCTGTTTGCTCTATCTTTAGCAAGCGAA
GGTTCTGCCACGGTGGGTGGAGTCATTTCTACCAATGCTGGTGGAGAGCAGGTGCTCCGATACGGTAACA
CTCGAGATCTGACACTCGGCCTCGAGGTCGTCTTGGCAGATGGTTCAGTTCTGGAACAGCTCGGTACTCT
CCGTAAGGACAATACAGGGTATGATCTAAAACAATGGTTTATTGGTGCCGAGGGTACCCTCGGCGTAGTC
ACAGCAGCTTCCTTTAAACTATACGCTCCGCCTAGAAAGGTATTAACAGCTTGGGTGGCTGTTCCTACAC
CACAGGCCGCTGTAGACCTCTTGGCTAGACTTACTGATGCCGTTGGTGAAAGAGTTACGGCATTCGAATT
GATCGGGAGAGAAACTCTAGCCCAAGTTCTGTCTCACCCCTTGGATGGAATGCGAGATCCACTTGCCTTG
CCGTCTCCATGGATGGTCTTGTTCGACGTCTCCGAAACCTCAGCTTTGATGGATCCCGAACCAGCTGTTC
ACGGTGTATTGGAAGCTGCAATGGAAGATGGTGGCGTTTCTGACGCTGTCATTGCAGCTTCTCACAGACA
AGCTCATGAATTATGGGCATTGCGTGAACACGTGCCTGAAGCCCAACGTCTTCATGGACCATCTATAAAG
CACGATATTTCCGTAGCCGTTAGTAGAATCCCCGAGTTTATAGAACAAGCTGGCACTCGTCTTCAGGCTC
TAATGCCAGGTATAAGGATAGTTTGCTTTGGACACGTTGGTGACGGAAATTTACACTATAACCAGTCAAA
ACCACCAGCTATGGACGATGCAGAGTTCTTGGCTAGACAGGATGCTGTGCACGATGTAGTACACGAGGTA
GCTGCTGCTCTTGGTGGATCAATTAGCGCTGAACATGGAATTGGACGATTAAAGCAGCAAGCCTTCCTGC
AATTCAAACCAGCTGTGTCAGTGGAAGTCATGCAAAGGATTAAGCAAGCTCTTGATCCTCGATGTACTTT
TAATCCTGGGAGACTGCTGCCCAGACCTGCCCCTAAACTGTCAGCTGCAGCTTTGGAACACCACCATCAC
